Addgene plasmid #83914: mKO2-SLBP(18-126)
Purpose: Fluorescent probe for S/G2 cell cycle transition
Depositing lab: Michael Lin. Depositing organization: Stanford University. Publication: Fluorescent indicators for simultaneous reporting of all four cell cycle phases. Bajar BT, Lam AJ, Badiee RK, Oh YH, Chu J, Zhou XX, Kim N, Kim BB, Chung M, Yablonovitch AL, Cruz BF, Kulalert K, Tao JJ, Meyer T, Su XD, Lin MZ. Nat Methods. 2016 Oct 31. doi: 10.1038/nmeth.4045. PubMed 27798610.
Backbone
  Vector backbone: pLL3.7m
  Backbone size w/o insert (bp): 6500
  Total vector size (bp): 7426
  Vector type: Mammalian Expression, Lentiviral
Growth in bacteria
  Bacterial resistance: Ampicillin, 100 μg/mL
  Growth temperature: 37°C
  Growth strain: NEB Stable
  Copy number: High Copy
Gene/Insert
  Gene/Insert name: mKO2-SLBP(18-126)
  Species: H. sapiens (human), Synthetic
  Insert size (bp): 1035
  Entrez Gene: SLBP (a.k.a. HBP)
  Promoter: CMV
  Cloning method: Restriction Enzyme; 5′ cloning site NheI (not destroyed); 3′ cloning site EcoRI (not destroyed)
  Sequencing primers: 5′ agctggtttagtgaaccgtcagatc; 3′ ggaaccggaacccttaaaca
Terms and licenses: Academic/Nonprofit Terms; Industry Terms: Not Available to Industry
How to cite: mKO2-SLBP(18-126) was a gift from Michael Lin (Addgene plasmid # 83914 ; http://n2t.net/addgene:83914 ; RRID:Addgene_83914)
