[The description below was written by a language model from this plasmid's Addgene catalogue record and the feature table of its GenBank file.]
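Description:
mKO2-SLBP(18-126) is a 7.4 kb HIV-1-based lentiviral transfer plasmid built on the pLL3.7m backbone for expression in mammalian cells. It is propagated in bacteria through a high-copy ColE1/pUC-type origin and selected with ampicillin via the beta-lactamase gene. The viral portion begins with a CMV enhancer/promoter placed upstream of a truncated 5' LTR, an arrangement that drives transcription of the viral genomic RNA in packaging cells. This is followed by the Psi packaging signal, the Rev response element for nuclear export of unspliced RNA, and the cPPT/CTS. A WPRE downstream of the payload enhances transcript stability and expression, and a second truncated LTR closes the viral genome.

The payload is a fusion of the monomeric orange fluorescent protein Kusabira-Orange 2 (mKO2) to residues 18–126 of human stem-loop binding protein (SLBP), cloned between NheI and EcoRI sites under an internal CMV enhancer/promoter. The feature table annotates only the mKO2 coding sequence; the SLBP fragment is not separately annotated but presumably occupies the unannotated stretch just downstream. Two loxP sites flank the CMV-driven cassette, a legacy of the pLL3.7 design that would allow Cre-mediated excision. A mouse U6 Pol III promoter also remains upstream, but the record lists no shRNA insert.

The construct serves as a fluorescent probe for the S/G2 cell cycle transition. It belongs to a set of indicators developed to report all four cell cycle phases simultaneously in live cells, and can be delivered by transfection or lentiviral transduction.
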