LOCUS       Exported 7426 bp ds-DNA circular SYN 12-MAY-2021
DEFINITION  Fluorescent probe for S/G2 cell cycle transition.
ACCESSION   .
VERSION     .
KEYWORDS    mKO2-SLBP(18-126)
SOURCE      synthetic DNA construct
  ORGANISM  synthetic DNA construct
REFERENCE   1 (bases 1 to 7426)
  AUTHORS   Bajar BT, Lam AJ, Badiee RK, Oh YH, Chu J, Zhou XX, Kim N, Kim BB,
            Chung M, Yablonovitch AL, Cruz BF, Kulalert K, Tao JJ, Meyer T, Su
            XD, Lin MZ
  TITLE     Fluorescent indicators for simultaneous reporting of all four cell
            cycle phases.
  JOURNAL   Nat Methods. 2016 Oct 31. doi: 10.1038/nmeth.4045.
  PUBMED    27798610
REFERENCE   2 (bases 1 to 7426)
  AUTHORS   .
  TITLE     Direct Submission
  JOURNAL   Exported May 12, 2021 from SnapGene Server 1.1.58
            http://www.snapgene.com
FEATURES             Location/Qualifiers
     source          1..7426
                     /organism="synthetic DNA construct"
                     /mol_type="other DNA"
     enhancer        63..366
                     /label=CMV enhancer
                     /note="human cytomegalovirus immediate early enhancer"
     promoter        368..566
                     /label=CMV promoter
                     /note="human cytomegalovirus (CMV) immediate early
                     promoter"
     LTR             584..764
                     /label=5' LTR (truncated)
                     /note="truncated 5' long terminal repeat (LTR) from HIV-1"
     misc_feature    811..936
                     /label=HIV-1 Psi
                     /note="packaging signal of human immunodeficiency virus
                     type 1"
     misc_feature    1435..1668
                     /label=RRE
                     /note="The Rev response element (RRE) of HIV-1 allows for
                     Rev-dependent mRNA export from the nucleus to the
                     cytoplasm."
     CDS             1853..1897
                     /codon_start=1
                     /product="antigenic peptide corresponding to amino acids
                     655 to 669 of the HIV envelope protein gp41 (Lutje Hulsik
                     et al., 2013)"
                     /label=gp41 peptide
                     /note="recognized by the 2H10 single-chain llama nanobody"
                     /translation="KNEQELLELDKWASL"
     misc_feature    2195..2312
                     /label=cPPT/CTS
                     /note="central polypurine tract and central termination
                     sequence of HIV-1"
     promoter        2371..2684
                     /label=U6 promoter
                     /note="RNA polymerase III promoter for mouse U6 snRNA (Das
                     et al., 1988)"
     primer_bind     2603..2623
                     /label=mU6-F
                     /note="Mouse U6 promoter, forward primer"
     primer_bind     2701..2717
                     /label=KS primer
                     /note="common sequencing primer, one of multiple similar
                     variants"
     protein_bind    2759..2792
                     /label=loxP
                     /bound_moiety="Cre recombinase"
                     /note="Cre-mediated recombination occurs in the 8-bp core
                     sequence (GCATACAT)."
     enhancer        2908..3211
                     /label=CMV enhancer
                     /note="human cytomegalovirus immediate early enhancer"
     promoter        3212..3415
                     /label=CMV promoter
                     /note="human cytomegalovirus (CMV) immediate early
                     promoter"
     CDS             3451..4101
                     /codon_start=1
                     /product="monomeric Kusabira-Orange 2 fluorescent protein"
                     /label=mKO2
                     /translation="MVSVIKPEMKMRYYMDGSVNGHEFTIEGEGTGRPYEGHQEMTLRV
                     TMAEGGPMPFAFDLVSHVFCYGHRVFTKYPEEIPDYFKQAFPEGLSWERSLEFEDGGSA
                     SVSAHISLRGNTFYHKSKFTGVNFPADGPIMQNQSVDWEPSTEKITASDGVLKGDVTMY
                     LKLEGGGNHKCQMKTTYKAAKEILEMPGDHYIGHRLVRKTEGNITEQVEDAVAH"
     protein_bind    4513..4546
                     /label=loxP
                     /bound_moiety="Cre recombinase"
                     /note="Cre-mediated recombination occurs in the 8-bp core
                     sequence (GCATACAT)."
     misc_feature    4602..5190
                     /label=WPRE
                     /note="woodchuck hepatitis virus posttranscriptional
                     regulatory element"
     primer_bind     complement(4655..4675)
                     /label=WPRE-R
                     /note="WPRE, reverse primer"
     CDS             complement(5073..5084)
                     /codon_start=1
                     /product="Factor Xa recognition and cleavage site"
                     /label=Factor Xa site
                     /translation="IEGR"
     primer_bind     complement(5193..5209)
                     /label=KS primer
                     /note="common sequencing primer, one of multiple similar
                     variants"
     LTR             5432..5612
                     /label=5' LTR (truncated)
                     /note="truncated 5' long terminal repeat (LTR) from HIV-1"
     rep_origin      complement(5674..6262)
                     /direction=LEFT
                     /label=ori
                     /note="high-copy-number ColE1/pMB1/pBR322/pUC origin of
                     replication"
     primer_bind     complement(5754..5773)
                     /label=pBR322ori-F
                     /note="pBR322 origin, forward primer"
     CDS             complement(6433..7293)
                     /codon_start=1
                     /gene="bla"
                     /product="beta-lactamase"
                     /label=AmpR
                     /note="confers resistance to ampicillin, carbenicillin, and
                     related antibiotics"
                     /translation="MSIQHFRVALIPFFAAFCLPVFAHPETLVKVKDAEDQLGARVGYI
                     ELDLNSGKILESFRPEERFPMMSTFKVLLCGAVLSRIDAGQEQLGRRIHYSQNDLVEYS
                     PVTEKHLTDGMTVRELCSAAITMSDNTAANLLLTTIGGPKELTAFLHNMGDHVTRLDRW
                     EPELNEAIPNDERDTTMPVAMATTLRKLLTGELLTLASRQQLIDWMEADKVAGPLLRSA
                     LPAGWFIADKSGAGERGSRGIIAALGPDGKPSRIVVIYTTGSQATMDERNRQIAEIGAS
                     LIKHW"
     primer_bind     7056..7075
                     /label=Amp-R
                     /note="Ampicillin resistance gene, reverse primer"
     promoter        complement(7294..7398)
                     /gene="bla"
                     /label=AmpR promoter
ORIGIN
        1 actagttatt aatagtaatc aattacgggg tcattagttc atagcccata tatggagttc
       61 cgcgttacat aacttacggt aaatggcccg cctggctgac cgcccaacga cccccgccca
      121 ttgacgtcaa taatgacgta tgttcccata gtaacgccaa tagggacttt ccattgacgt
      181 caatgggtgg agtatttacg gtaaactgcc cacttggcag tacatcaagt gtatcatatg
      241 ccaagtacgc cccctattga cgtcaatgac ggtaaatggc ccgcctggca ttatgcccag
      301 tacatgacct tatgggactt tcctacttgg cagtacatct acgtattagt catcgctatt
      361 accatggtga tgcggttttg gcagtacatc aatgggcgtg gatagcggtt tgactcacgg
      421 ggatttccaa gtctccaccc cattgacgtc aatgggagtt tgttttggca ccaaaatcaa
      481 cgggactttc caaaatgtcg taacaactcc gccccattga cgcaaatggg cggtaggcgt
      541 gtacggtggg aggtctatat aagcagcgcg ttttgcctgt actgggtctc tctggttaga
      601 ccagatctga gcctgggagc tctctggcta actagggaac ccactgctta agcctcaata
      661 aagcttgcct tgagtgcttc aagtagtgtg tgcccgtctg ttgtgtgact ctggtaacta
      721 gagatccctc agaccctttt agtcagtgtg gaaaatctct agcagtggcg cccgaacagg
      781 gacttgaaag cgaaagggaa accagaggag ctctctcgac gcaggactcg gcttgctgaa
      841 gcgcgcacgg caagaggcga ggggcggcga ctggtgagta cgccaaaaat tttgactagc
      901 ggaggctaga aggagagaga tgggtgcgag agcgtcagta ttaagcgggg gagaattaga
      961 tcgcgatggg aaaaaattcg gttaaggcca gggggaaaga aaaaatataa attaaaacat
     1021 atagtatggg caagcaggga gctagaacga ttcgcagtta atcctggcct gttagaaaca
     1081 tcagaaggct gtagacaaat actgggacag ctacaaccat cccttcagac aggatcagaa
     1141 gaacttagat cattatataa tacagtagca accctctatt gtgtgcatca aaggatagag
     1201 ataaaagaca ccaaggaagc tttagacaag atagaggaag agcaaaacaa aagtaagacc
     1261 accgcacagc aagcggccgg ccgcgctgat cttcagacct ggaggaggag atatgaggga
     1321 caattggaga agtgaattat ataaatataa agtagtaaaa attgaaccat taggagtagc
     1381 acccaccaag gcaaagagaa gagtggtgca gagagaaaaa agagcagtgg gaataggagc
     1441 tttgttcctt gggttcttgg gagcagcagg aagcactatg ggcgcagcgt caatgacgct
     1501 gacggtacag gccagacaat tattgtctgg tatagtgcag cagcagaaca atttgctgag
     1561 ggctattgag gcgcaacagc atctgttgca actcacagtc tggggcatca agcagctcca
     1621 ggcaagaatc ctggctgtgg aaagatacct aaaggatcaa cagctcctgg ggatttgggg
     1681 ttgctctgga aaactcattt gcaccactgc tgtgccttgg aatgctagtt ggagtaataa
     1741 atctctggaa cagatttgga atcacacgac ctggatggag tgggacagag aaattaacaa
     1801 ttacacaagc ttaatacact ccttaattga agaatcgcaa aaccagcaag aaaagaatga
     1861 acaagaatta ttggaattag ataaatgggc aagtttgtgg aattggttta acataacaaa
     1921 ttggctgtgg tatataaaat tattcataat gatagtagga ggcttggtag gtttaagaat
     1981 agtttttgct gtactttcta tagtgaatag agttaggcag ggatattcac cattatcgtt
     2041 tcagacccac ctcccaaccc cgaggggacc cgacaggccc gaaggaatag aagaagaagg
     2101 tggagagaga gacagagaca gatccattcg attagtgaac ggatcggcac tgcgtgcgcc
     2161 aattctgcag acaaatggca gtattcatcc acaattttaa aagaaaaggg gggattgggg
     2221 ggtacagtgc aggggaaaga atagtagaca taatagcaac agacatacaa actaaagaat
     2281 tacaaaaaca aattacaaaa attcaaaatt ttcgggttta ttacagggac agcagagatc
     2341 cagtttggtt agtaccgggc ccgctctaga gatccgacgc cgccatctct aggcccgcgc
     2401 cggccccctc gcacagactt gtgggagaag ctcggctact cccctgcccc ggttaatttg
     2461 catataatat ttcctagtaa ctatagaggc ttaatgtgcg ataaaagaca gataatctgt
     2521 tctttttaat actagctaca ttttacatga taggcttgga tttctataag agatacaaat
     2581 actaaattat tattttaaaa aacagcacaa aaggaaactc accctaactg taaagtaatt
     2641 gtgtgttttg agactataaa tatcccttgg agaaaagcct tgttaacgcg cggtgaccct
     2701 cgaggtcgac ggtatcgata agctcgcttc acgagattcc agcaggtcga gggacctaat
     2761 aacttcgtat agcatacatt atacgaagtt atattaaggg ttccaagctt aagcggccgc
     2821 gtggataacc gtattaccgc catgcattag ttattaatag taatcaatta cggggtcatt
     2881 agttcatagc ccatatatgg agttccgcgt tacataactt acggtaaatg gcccgcctgg
     2941 ctgaccgccc aacgaccccc gcccattgac gtcaataatg acgtatgttc ccatagtaac
     3001 gccaataggg actttccatt gacgtcaatg ggtggagtat ttacggtaaa ctgcccactt
     3061 ggcagtacat caagtgtatc atatgccaag tacgccccct attgacgtca atgacggtaa
     3121 atggcccgcc tggcattatg cccagtacat gaccttatgg gactttccta cttggcagta
     3181 catctacgta ttagtcatcg ctattaccat ggtgatgcgg ttttggcagt acatcaatgg
     3241 gcgtggatag cggtttgact cacggggatt tccaagtctc caccccattg acgtcaatgg
     3301 gagtttgttt tggcaccaaa atcaacggga ctttccaaaa tgtcgtaaca actccgcccc
     3361 attgacgcaa atgggcggta ggcgtgtacg gtgggaggtc tatataagca gagctggttt
     3421 agtgaaccgt cagatccgct agcaccaggt atggtgagcg tgatcaagcc cgagatgaag
     3481 atgaggtact acatggacgg ctccgtcaat gggcatgagt tcacaatcga gggtgagggc
     3541 acaggcagac cttacgaggg acatcaggag atgacactgc gcgtcacaat ggccgagggc
     3601 gggccaatgc ctttcgcctt cgacctggtg tcccacgtgt tctgttacgg ccacagagtt
     3661 tttaccaagt acccagaaga gatcccagac tatttcaagc aggcctttcc tgagggcctg
     3721 tcctgggaga ggtccctgga gttcgaggac ggcggctccg cctccgtgag cgcccacatc
     3781 agcctgaggg gcaacacctt ctaccacaag tccaagttca ccggcgtgaa cttccccgcc
     3841 gacggcccca tcatgcagaa ccagagcgtg gactgggagc cctccaccga gaagatcacc
     3901 gccagcgacg gcgtgctgaa gggcgacgtg accatgtacc tgaagctgga gggcggcggc
     3961 aaccacaagt gccagatgaa gaccacctac aaggccgcca aggagatcct ggagatgccc
     4021 ggcgaccact acatcggcca caggctggtg aggaagaccg agggcaacat caccgagcag
     4081 gtggaggacg ccgtggccca ctactcaatg ttgccttccc tgggaggata cccatcacac
     4141 tggcgaccac tcgaggccag cccgccgtcc cccgcgcgat ggagcctggg acggaagcgc
     4201 agagccgacg gcaggcgctg gaggcccgaa gacgccgagg aggcagagca ccgcggcgcc
     4261 gagcgcagac ccgagagctt taccactcct gaaggcccta aaccccgttc cagatgctct
     4321 gactgggcaa gtgcagttga agaagatgaa atgaggacca gagttaacaa agaaatggca
     4381 agatataaaa ggaaactcct catcaatgac tttggaagag agagaaaatc atcatcagga
     4441 agttctgatt caaaggagtc tatgtctact gtgccggctg actaagttta aacgaattcg
     4501 tcgagggacc taataacttc gtatagcata cattatacga agttatacat gtttaagggt
     4561 tccggttcca ctaggtacaa ttcgatatca agcttatcga taatcaacct ctggattaca
     4621 aaatttgtga aagattgact ggtattctta actatgttgc tccttttacg ctatgtggat
     4681 acgctgcttt aatgcctttg tatcatgcta ttgcttcccg tatggctttc attttctcct
     4741 ccttgtataa atcctggttg ctgtctcttt atgaggagtt gtggcccgtt gtcaggcaac
     4801 gtggcgtggt gtgcactgtg tttgctgacg caacccccac tggttggggc attgccacca
     4861 cctgtcagct cctttccggg actttcgctt tccccctccc tattgccacg gcggaactca
     4921 tcgccgcctg ccttgcccgc tgctggacag gggctcggct gttgggcact gacaattccg
     4981 tggtgttgtc ggggaaatca tcgtcctttc cttggctgct cgcctgtgtt gccacctgga
     5041 ttctgcgcgg gacgtccttc tgctacgtcc cttcggccct caatccagcg gaccttcctt
     5101 cccgcggcct gctgccggct ctgcggcctc ttccgcgtct tcgccttcgc cctcagacga
     5161 gtcggatctc cctttgggcc gcctccccgc atcgataccg tcgacctcga tcgagaccta
     5221 gaaaaacatg gagcaatcac aagtagcaat acagcagcta ccaatgctga ttgtgcctgg
     5281 ctagaagcac aagaggagga ggaggtgggt tttccagtca cacctcaggt acctttaaga
     5341 ccaatgactt acaaggcagc tgacgcgtga ttttaaaaga aaagggggga ctggaagggc
     5401 taattcactc ccactgcttt ttgcctgtac tgggtctctc tggttagacc agatctgagc
     5461 ctgggagctc tctggctaac tagggaaccc actgcttaag cctcaataaa gcttgccttg
     5521 agtgcttcaa gtagtgtgtg cccgtctgtt gtgtgactct ggtaactaga gatccctcag
     5581 acccttttag tcagtgtgga aaatctctag cagcatgtga gcaaaaggcc agcaaaaggc
     5641 caggaaccgt aaaaaggccg cgttgctggc gtttttccat aggctccgcc cccctgacga
     5701 gcatcacaaa aatcgacgct caagtcagag gtggcgaaac ccgacaggac tataaagata
     5761 ccaggcgttt ccccctggaa gctccctcgt gcgctctcct gttccgaccc tgccgcttac
     5821 cggatacctg tccgcctttc tcccttcggg aagcgtggcg ctttctcata gctcacgctg
     5881 taggtatctc agttcggtgt aggtcgttcg ctccaagctg ggctgtgtgc acgaaccccc
     5941 cgttcagccc gaccgctgcg ccttatccgg taactatcgt cttgagtcca acccggtaag
     6001 acacgactta tcgccactgg cagcagccac tggtaacagg attagcagag cgaggtatgt
     6061 aggcggtgct acagagttct tgaagtggtg gcctaactac ggctacacta gaagaacagt
     6121 atttggtatc tgcgctctgc tgaagccagt taccttcgga aaaagagttg gtagctcttg
     6181 atccggcaaa caaaccaccg ctggtagcgg tggttttttt gtttgcaagc agcagattac
     6241 gcgcagaaaa aaaggatctc aagaagatcc tttgatcttt tctacggggt ctgacgctca
     6301 gtggaacgaa aactcacgtt aagggatttt ggtcatgaga ttatcaaaaa ggatcttcac
     6361 ctagatcctt ttaaattaaa aatgaagttt taaatcaatc taaagtatat atgagtaaac
     6421 ttggtctgac agttaccaat gcttaatcag tgaggcacct atctcagcga tctgtctatt
     6481 tcgttcatcc atagttgcct gactccccgt cgtgtagata actacgatac gggagggctt
     6541 accatctggc cccagtgctg caatgatacc gcgagaccca cgctcaccgg ctccagattt
     6601 atcagcaata aaccagccag ccggaagggc cgagcgcaga agtggtcctg caactttatc
     6661 cgcctccatc cagtctatta attgttgccg ggaagctaga gtaagtagtt cgccagttaa
     6721 tagtttgcgc aacgttgttg ccattgctac aggcatcgtg gtgtcacgct cgtcgtttgg
     6781 tatggcttca ttcagctccg gttcccaacg atcaaggcga gttacatgat cccccatgtt
     6841 gtgcaaaaaa gcggttagct ccttcggtcc tccgatcgtt gtcagaagta agttggccgc
     6901 agtgttatca ctcatggtta tggcagcact gcataattct cttactgtca tgccatccgt
     6961 aagatgcttt tctgtgactg gtgagtactc aaccaagtca ttctgagaat agtgtatgcg
     7021 gcgaccgagt tgctcttgcc cggcgtcaat acgggataat accgcgccac atagcagaac
     7081 tttaaaagtg ctcatcattg gaaaacgttc ttcggggcga aaactctcaa ggatcttacc
     7141 gctgttgaga tccagttcga tgtaacccac tcgtgcaccc aactgatctt cagcatcttt
     7201 tactttcacc agcgtttctg ggtgagcaaa aacaggaagg caaaatgccg caaaaaaggg
     7261 aataagggcg acacggaaat gttgaatact catactcttc ctttttcaat attattgaag
     7321 catttatcag ggttattgtc tcatgagcgg atacatattt gaatgtattt agaaaaataa
     7381 acaaataggg gttccgcgca catttccccg aaaagtgcca cctgac
//
