>Addgene plasmid #83914 | mKO2-SLBP(18-126) | addgene partial sequence | sequence record 164886 | LNCX 5'-AGCTCGTTTAGTGAACCGTCAGATC-3'
GATGAGGTACTACATGGACGGCTCCGTCAATGGGCATGAGTTCACAATCGAGGGTGAGGGCACAGGCAGA
CCTTACGAGGGACATCAGGAGATGACACTGCGCGTCACAATGGCCGAGGGCGGGCCAATGCCTTTCGCCT
TCGACCTGGTGTCCCACGTGTTCTGTTACGGCCACAGAGTTTTTACCAAGTACCCAGAAGAGATCCCAGA
CTATTTCAAGCAGGCCTTTCCTGAGGGCCTGTCCTGGGAGAGGTCCCTGGAGTTCGAGGACGGCGGCTCC
GCCTCCGTGAGCGCCCACATCAGCCTGAGGGGCAACACCTTCTACCACAAGTCCAAGTTCACCGGCGTGA
ACTTCCCCGCCGACGGCCCCATCATGCAGAACCAGAGCGTGGACTGGGAGCCCTCCACCGAGAAGATCAC
CGCCAGCGACGGCGTGCTGAAGGGCGACGTGACCATGTACCTGAAGCTGGAGGGCGGCGGCAACCACAAG
TGCCAGATGAAGACCACCTACAAGGCCGCCAAGGAGATCCTGGAGATGCCCGGCGACCACTACATCGGCC
ACAGGCTGGTGAGGAAGACCGAGGGCAACATCACCGAGCAGGTGGAGGACGCCGTGGCCCACTACTCAAT
GTTGCCTTCCCTGGGAGGATACCCATCA
