>Addgene plasmid #83914 | mKO2-SLBP(18-126) | addgene partial sequence | sequence record 164887 | WPRE-R 5'-CATAGCGTAAAAGGAGCAACA-3'
CCAGAGGTTGATTATCGATAAGCTTGATATCGAATTGTACCTAGTGGAACCGGAACCCTTAAACATGTAT
AACTTCGTATAATGTATGCTATACGAAGTTATTAGGTCCCTCGACGAATTCGTTTAAACTTAGTCAGCCG
GCACAGTAGACATAGACTCCTTTGAATCAGAACTTCCTGATGATGATTTTCTCTCTCTTCCAAAGTCATT
GATGAGGAGTTTCCTTTTATATCTTGCCATTTCTTTGTTAACTCTGGTCCTCATTTCATCTTCTTCAACT
GCACTTGCCCAGTCAGAGCATCTGGAACGGGGTTTAGGGCCTTCAGGAGTGGTAAAGCTCTCGGGTCTGC
GCTCGGCGCCGCGGTGCTCTGCCTCCTCGGCGTCTTCGGGCCTCCAGCGCCTGCCGTCGGCTCTGCGCTT
CCGTCCCAGGCTCCATCGCGCGGGGGACGGCGGGCTGGCCTCGAGTGGTCGCCAGTGTGATGGGTATCCT
CCCAGGGAAGGCAACATTGAGTAGTGGGCCACGGCGTCCTCCACCTGCTCGGTGATGTTGCCCTCGGTCT
TCCTCACCAGCCTGTGGCCGATGTAGTGGTCGCCGGGCATCTCCAGGATCTCCTTGGCGGCCTTGTAGGT
GGTCTTCATCTGGCACTTGTGGTTGCCGCCGCCCTCCAGCTTCAGGTACATGGTCACGTCGCCCTTCAGC
ACGCCGTCGCTGGCGGTGATCTTCTCGGTGGAGGGCTCCCAGTCCACGCTCTGGTTCTGCATGATGGGGC
CGTCGGCGGGGAAGTTCACGCCGGTGAACTTGGACTTGTGGTAGAAGGTGTTGCC
